Addgene plasmid #29143: pEMS1281
Purpose: Expression of the eGFP reporter gene was not detected in the brain and eye.
Depositing lab: Elizabeth Simpson. Depositing organization: University of British Columbia. Publication: A regulatory toolbox of MiniPromoters to drive selective expression in the brain. Portales-Casamar E, Swanson DJ, Liu L, de Leeuw CN, Banks KG, Ho Sui SJ, Fulton DL, Ali J, Amirabbasi M, Arenillas DJ, Babyak N, Black SF, Bonaguro RJ, Brauer E, Candido TR, Castellarin M, Chen J, Chen Y, Cheng JC, Chopra V, Docking TR, Dreolini L, D'Souza CA, Flynn EK, Glenn R, Hatakka K, Hearty TG, Imanian B, Jiang S, Khorasan-zadeh S, Komljenovic I, Laprise S, Liao NY, Lim JS, Lithwick S, Liu F, Liu J, Lu M, McConechy M, McLeod AJ, Milisavljevic M, Mis J, O'Connor K, Palma B, Palmquist DL, Schmouth JF, Swanson MI, Tam B, Ticoll A, Turner JL, Varhol R, Vermeulen J, Watkins RF, Wilson G, Wong BK, Wong SH, Wong TY, Yang GS, Ypsilanti AR, Jones SJ, Holt RA, Goldowitz D, Wasserman WW, Simpson EM. Proc Natl Acad Sci U S A. 2010 Sep 21. 107(38):16589-94. 10.1073/pnas.1009158107 PubMed 20807748.
Backbone
  Vector backbone: pEMS1307
  Backbone size w/o insert (bp): 16482
  Vector type: Pleiades Promoter Project [sic, Pleaides Plieades]
Growth in bacteria
  Bacterial resistance: Ampicillin, 100 μg/mL
  Growth temperature: 37°C
  Growth strain: DH5alpha
  Growth instructions: DH10B
  Copy number: High Copy
Gene/Insert
  Gene/Insert name: Ple250 (alt names: VIP; vasoactive intestinal polypeptide)
  Species: H. sapiens (human)
  Insert size (bp): 3411
  Entrez Gene: VIP (a.k.a. PHM27)
  Tag / fusion protein: EGFP-NLS (C terminal on backbone)
  Cloning method: Restriction Enzyme; 5′ cloning site FseI (unknown if destroyed); 3′ cloning site AscI (unknown if destroyed)
  Sequencing primers: 5′ Unknown
Terms and licenses: Academic/Nonprofit Terms; Industry Terms: Not Available to Industry
How to cite: pEMS1281 was a gift from Elizabeth Simpson (Addgene plasmid # 29143 ; http://n2t.net/addgene:29143 ; RRID:Addgene_29143)
