[The description below was written by a language model from this plasmid's Addgene catalogue record.]
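Description:
pEMS1281 is a Pleiades Promoter Project plasmid built on the large pEMS1307 backbone (about 16.5 kb without insert). It carries Ple250, a 3,411 bp human MiniPromoter designed from regulatory sequence of the VIP (vasoactive intestinal polypeptide) gene. The MiniPromoter was inserted by restriction cloning between FseI and AscI sites, which places it upstream of a backbone-encoded EGFP carrying a nuclear localisation signal. The insert is therefore a candidate regulatory element rather than a coding sequence. The listing of EGFP-NLS as a C-terminal "tag" reflects the reporter lying downstream of the promoter, not a fusion to VIP protein. The NLS concentrates fluorescence in nuclei, which makes individual expressing cells easier to identify in tissue sections. The plasmid is maintained in E. coli as a high-copy, ampicillin-selected construct.

The series to which this construct belongs was created to test compact human promoter designs for their ability to drive selective, region- or cell-type-specific expression in the brain. For Ple250 the recorded outcome is negative, since EGFP reporter expression was not detected in the brain or the eye. The plasmid is therefore mainly useful as a documented non-performing design, for example as a reference point when redesigning VIP-based regulatory elements or comparing against other MiniPromoters in the collection. The record gives no feature table, so it does not state the other contents of the backbone, such as the origin of replication, polyadenylation signals or any genomic targeting sequences. It also does not state how the construct was delivered into the animals.
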