>Addgene plasmid #29143 | pEMS1281 | addgene partial sequence | sequence record 38781 | EGFP-N 5'-CGTCGCCGTCCAGCTCGACCAG-3'
GCTCCTCGCCCTTGCTCACCATGGTGGCGGAAGTTCCTATACCTTTTGAAGAATAGGAACTTCGGAATAG
GAACTTCGGCGCGCCTTCTGTGCCTCTAAAGAGAGAGAATCACCTCAGTTCTTCCAGCCAAAGATGTCAC
CAGCAAGGTAATTCTGATTGTCTAGCAGTAATTTTCAATGGCTCTTGCAGAGTTTGTAAAGAGTAATTTT
CATCTTGTAGAAAGAGTTAAATTGCAAGATGATACATTCAAAAATCAGTATTTCTCTCAGTGACAGGTGC
TTGAATAAAAATTAGAATCCTTTTCACCTGCTGTCTGGGCACATGGTTGGCCCCAGTATCTATTGAATGC
CATACTTCTATAGTGCTGGAAATAACCCTGGGGACAATCTTTTCATAACAGGGATGTACCACTCAAGCTT
AGTGTATTTTTTGACGAAGGAAACAGCTTCAAGACATTGATTTTCTTCTGCTTTAAAATTTCAGTATCTG
ACTAATATAAGACTAGAGTATCATCTATTTAATAATTATTCTGCTCGTGTGTGTGCAAATGTATAAATAT
AATGTGTATATATACATATAATTTTAAAAAAGATTTTGTATATACATTACTTTTTCCTCTTTCAATTGTA
GATATTACGGAAACTTATTTCCTTACACCTGGATTTGAACTTCTTAACTCAGTAGTGAATATTAATACTC
AAAATATTACTGAATCATATGTTGTCATTGAAATAAATTTTTCCATAAGAGGAAAATATATATTAAAAGC
AAAGCTTGCATTTCTTGCATTTAATCAACTTACACATTTCATTTCTAG
