>Addgene plasmid #29143 | pEMS1281 | addgene partial sequence | sequence record 39329 | pEMS1307-fwd 5'-ccgcacgtctaagaaaccat-3'
AGGCGTATCACGAGGCCCTTTCGTCTTCAAGAATTAATTCCGATCATATTCAATAACCCTTAATGAATTC
GAGCTCCTAGGCCGGCCGGAAGAATATGTCAAAGTACGGAAAAGACACATTTAAACAGTAAATTCAAGTT
TGTATCTTTGTACTTATTTACTAAGTTTTATGGTAACCGAGAATTCAGGATAAATTTGACTGCAGTACTT
TTTCTTATGTTTATTTTTTCTGGAAGCATCCAAAAGTTAAGCTGGCTACAGGACCTCTGGTTTACAATTC
ATTTCCTTGAAAGAAAAGAAGAAATAAACACAATTCTATAAAGTCTGTGAATTAAAACTTTGAACCTGCA
GATGGTGCTATGATTCCATTTTCAAATTGTTTTGCTTTCTAGTTTAAATTCATAAGAGAAAATGCAGTTG
TTTGGTTGAGTTTACTTTTATTCAGAGGTAATAAAATTGAATTATTTCTTTTTATTTTATCTTATTATTA
TTATAATAGAAGCAATTGTCTTTTGTATTGGGAAAAGCTACTATAGTTACTCTTTGTAAATGCTAAGTGC
TTGCCTAGGCCAAATAATGATCAGCTTTACATCTTTTATGTTTAAAATTTTTCTTCTTATCATTCAGCAG
TCATTTGTCTGTGACCCTCAATTAAGTTGCTTTGCTGTTTCTGCTCTTAAATAAAATTGGTTCACTAAGA
ATTGGGTGATGAAGAGCTAAGGATAAAAAAATTCCATATGAGAACTGTTTCAACCTCTAGTTTGTAATAA
TCAGGTAA
